Addgene plasmid #85064: pmScarlet-H_peroxisome_C1
Purpose: In vivo visualization of the peroxisome (can be used for colocalization studies)
Depositing lab: Dorus Gadella. Depositing organization: University of Amsterdam. Publication: mScarlet: a bright monomeric red fluorescent protein for cellular imaging. Bindels DS, Haarbosch L, van Weeren L, Postma M, Wiese KE, Mastop M, Aumonier S, Gotthard G, Royant A, Hink MA, Gadella TW Jr. Nat Methods. 2016 Nov 21. doi: 10.1038/nmeth.4074. PubMed 27869816.
Backbone
  Vector backbone: pmScarlet-H_C1
  Backbone manufacturer: Gadella Lab
  Backbone size w/o insert (bp): 4659
  Vector type: Mammalian Expression
  Selectable markers: Neomycin (select with G418)
Growth in bacteria
  Bacterial resistance: Kanamycin, 50 μg/mL
  Growth temperature: 37°C
  Growth strain: DH5alpha
  Copy number: High Copy
Gene/Insert
  Gene/Insert name: Peroxisomal targeting sequence (alt name: SRL)
  Species: H. sapiens (human)
  Insert size (bp): 3
  Promoter: CMV
  Tag / fusion protein: mScarlet-H (N terminal on backbone)
  Cloning method: Unknown
  Sequencing primers: 5′ AGGTCTATATAAGCAGAGC; 3′ TCTACAAATGTGGTATGGC
Terms and licenses: Academic/Nonprofit Terms; Industry Terms: Not Available to Industry
How to cite: pmScarlet-H_peroxisome_C1 was a gift from Dorus Gadella (Addgene plasmid # 85064 ; http://n2t.net/addgene:85064 ; RRID:Addgene_85064)
