[The description below was written by a language model from this plasmid's Addgene catalogue record and pLannotate feature annotations shown in this document.]
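Description:
pmScarlet-H_peroxisome_C1 is a mammalian expression plasmid of about 4.7 kb, built on the pmScarlet-H_C1 backbone, a C1-style fluorescent protein fusion vector. It encodes the monomeric red fluorescent protein variant mScarlet-H carrying a C-terminal peroxisomal targeting signal. Expression is driven by the human cytomegalovirus immediate early enhancer and promoter, and the transcript is terminated by an SV40 polyadenylation signal. The targeting element is the tripeptide SRL, a type 1 peroxisomal targeting signal that must sit at the extreme C terminus of a protein to be recognised by the import machinery, which is why the fluorescent protein lies on its N-terminal side. The record lists the insert size as 3, which evidently refers to the three residues. The annotation software does not call this very short motif as a separate feature, and the small hits labelled as large T antigen, ble and bGH poly(A) fragments are most likely incidental matches within backbone sequence rather than functional parts.

Propagation in bacteria relies on a high-copy ColE1/pUC-type origin, and an f1 origin is also present. A single Tn5 aminoglycoside phosphotransferase gene serves as a dual marker. A bacterial bla-type promoter drives it for kanamycin selection in E. coli. The SV40 enhancer and early promoter, paired with an HSV TK polyadenylation signal, drive it for G418 selection of transfected mammalian cells.

The construct is intended for labelling peroxisomes in living cells with red fluorescence. It can serve as an organelle marker in colocalization studies alongside spectrally distinct fluorescent fusions.
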