Features (pLannotate 1.2.2; 13 found; start..end, strand, type, name):
     61..364     +  enhancer       CMV enhancer: human cytomegalovirus immediate early enhancer
    365..568     +  promoter       CMV promoter: human cytomegalovirus (CMV) immediate early promoter
    613..1308    +  CDS            mScarlet-H: mScarlet-H is a basic (constitutively fluorescent) orange fluorescent protein published in 2016, derived from synthetic construct. It has low acid sensitivity.
   1343..1427    +  CDS            large T antigen (fragment): large T antigen from SV40 (simian virus 40)
   1450..1571    +  polyA_signal   SV40 poly(A) signal: SV40 polyadenylation signal
   1605..2033    -  rep_origin     f1 ori (sequence partly withheld): f1 bacteriophage origin of replication; arrow indicates direction of (+) strand synthesis
   2060..2164    +  promoter       AmpR promoter: bla
   2166..2523    +  promoter       SV40 promoter: SV40 enhancer and early promoter
   2558..3352    +  CDS            NeoR/KanR: aminoglycoside phosphotransferase from Tn5; aph(3')-II (or nptII); confers resistance to neomycin, kanamycin, and G418 (Geneticin®)
   3373..3525    +  CDS            ble (fragment): BLE_KLEPN - Experimental evidence at protein level: Swiss-Prot protein existence level 1. Binding protein with a strong affinity to the bleomycin family of antibiotics. Binds to CL990; an antimitotic-antibiotic compound. From Klebsiella pneumoniae.
   3584..3631    +  polyA_signal   HSV TK poly(A) signal: herpes simplex virus thymidine kinase polyadenylation signal (Cole and Stacy, 1985)
   3722..3738    -  polyA_signal   bGH poly(A) signal (fragment): bovine growth hormone polyadenylation signal
   3960..4548    +  rep_origin     ori: high-copy-number ColE1/pMB1/pBR322/pUC origin of replication
>Addgene plasmid #85064 | pmScarlet-H_peroxisome_C1 | depositor full sequence | sequence record 163870 | Full Sequence
TAGTTATTAATAGTAATCAATTACGGGGTCATTAGTTCATAGCCCATATATGGAGTTCCGCGTTACATAA
CTTACGGTAAATGGCCCGCCTGGCTGACCGCCCAACGACCCCCGCCCATTGACGTCAATAATGACGTATG
TTCCCATAGTAACGCCAATAGGGACTTTCCATTGACGTCAATGGGTGGAGTATTTACGGTAAACTGCCCA
CTTGGCAGTACATCAAGTGTATCATATGCCAAGTACGCCCCCTATTGACGTCAATGACGGTAAATGGCCC
GCCTGGCATTATGCCCAGTACATGACCTTATGGGACTTTCCTACTTGGCAGTACATCTACGTATTAGTCA
TCGCTATTACCATGGTGATGCGGTTTTGGCAGTACATCAATGGGCGTGGATAGCGGTTTGACTCACGGGG
ATTTCCAAGTCTCCACCCCATTGACGTCAATGGGAGTTTGTTTTGGCACCAAAATCAACGGGACTTTCCA
AAATGTCGTAACAACTCCGCCCCATTGACGCAAATGGGCGGTAGGCGTGTACGGTGGGAGGTCTATATAA
GCAGAGCTGGTTTAGTGAACCGTCAGATCCGCTAGCGCTACCGGTCGCCACCATGGTGAGCAAGGGCGAG
GCAGTGATCAAGGAGTTCATGCGGTTCAAGGTGCACATGGAGGGCTCCATGAACGGCCACGAGTTCGAGA
TCGAGGGCGAGGGCGAGGGCCGCCCCTACGAGGGCACCCAGACCGCCAAGCTGAAGGTGACCAAGGGTGG
CCCCCTGCCCTTCTCCTGGGACATCCTGTCCCCTCAGTTCATGTACGGCTCCAGGGCCTTCACCAAGCAC
CCCGCCGACATCCCCGACTACTATAAGCAGTCCTTCCCCGAGGGCTTCAAGTGGGAGCGCGTGATGAACT
TCGAGGACGGCGGCGCCGTGACCGTGACCCAGGACACCTCCCTGGAGGACGGCACCCTGATCTACAAGGT
GAAGCTCCGCGGCACCAACTTCCCTCCTGACGGCCCCGTAATGCAGAAGAAGACAATGGGCTGGGAAGCA
TCCACCGAGCGGTTGTACCCCGAGGACGGCGTGCTGAAGGGCGACATTAAGCACGCCCTGCGCCTGAAGG
ACGGCGGCCGCTACCTGGCGGACTTCAAGACCACCTACAAGGCCAAGAAGCCCGTGCAGATGCCCGGCGC
CTACAACGTCGACCGCAAGTTGGACATCACCTCCCACAACGAGGACTACACCGTGGTGGAACAGTACGAA
CGCTCCGAGGGCCGCCACTCCACCGGCGGCATGGACGAGCTGTACAAGTCCCGCCTCTAAGGATCCACCG
GATCTAGATAACTGATCATAATCAGCCATACCACATTTGTAGAGGTTTTACTTGCTTTAAAAAACCTCCC
ACACCTCCCCCTGAACCTGAAACATAAAATGAATGCAATTGTTGTTGTTAACTTGTTTATTGCAGCTTAT
AATGGTTACAAATAAAGCAATAGCATCACAAATTTCACAAATAAAGCATTTTTTTCACTGCATTCTAGTT
GTGGTTTGTCCAAACTCATCAATGTATCTTAAGGCGTAAATTGTAAGCGTTAATATTTTGTTAAAATTCG
CGTTAAATTTTTGTTAAATCAGCTCATTTTTTAACCAATAGGCCGAAATCGGCAAAATCCCTTATAAATC
AAAAGAATAGACCGAGATAGGGT
[37 nt withheld, positions 1704-1740]
AAAGAACGTGGACTCCAACGTCAAAGG
[49 nt withheld, positions 1768-1816]
T
[91 nt withheld, positions 1818-1908]
G
[124 nt withheld, positions 1910-2033]
CAGGTGGCACTTTTCGGGGAAATGTGCGCGGAACCCCTATTTGTTTATTTTTCTAAATACATTCAAATAT
GTATCCGCTCATGAGACAATAACCCTGATAAATGCTTCAATAATATTGAAAAAGGAAGAGTCCTGAGGCG
GAAAGAACCAGCTGTGGAATGTGTGTCAGTTAGGGTGTGGAAAGTCCCCAGGCTCCCCAGCAGGCAGAAG
TATGCAAAGCATGCATCTCAATTAGTCAGCAACCAGGTGTGGAAAGTCCCCAGGCTCCCCAGCAGGCAGA
AGTATGCAAAGCATGCATCTCAATTAGTCAGCAACCATAGTCCCGCCCCTAACTCCGCCCATCCCGCCCC
TAACTCCGCCCAGTTCCGCCCATTCTCCGCCCCATGGCTGACTAATTTTTTTTATTTATGCAGAGGCCGA
GGCCGCCTCGGCCTCTGAGCTATTCCAGAAGTAGTGAGGAGGCTTTTTTGGAGGCCTAGGCTTTTGCAAA
GATCGATCAAGAGACAGGATGAGGATCGTTTCGCATGATTGAACAAGATGGATTGCACGCAGGTTCTCCG
GCCGCTTGGGTGGAGAGGCTATTCGGCTATGACTGGGCACAACAGACAATCGGCTGCTCTGATGCCGCCG
TGTTCCGGCTGTCAGCGCAGGGGCGCCCGGTTCTTTTTGTCAAGACCGACCTGTCCGGTGCCCTGAATGA
ACTGCAAGACGAGGCAGCGCGGCTATCGTGGCTGGCCACGACGGGCGTTCCTTGCGCAGCTGTGCTCGAC
GTTGTCACTGAAGCGGGAAGGGACTGGCTGCTATTGGGCGAAGTGCCGGGGCAGGATCTCCTGTCATCTC
ACCTTGCTCCTGCCGAGAAAGTATCCATCATGGCTGATGCAATGCGGCGGCTGCATACGCTTGATCCGGC
TACCTGCCCATTCGACCACCAAGCGAAACATCGCATCGAGCGAGCACGTACTCGGATGGAAGCCGGTCTT
GTCGATCAGGATGATCTGGACGAAGAGCATCAGGGGCTCGCGCCAGCCGAACTGTTCGCCAGGCTCAAGG
CGAGCATGCCCGACGGCGAGGATCTCGTCGTGACCCATGGCGATGCCTGCTTGCCGAATATCATGGTGGA
AAATGGCCGCTTTTCTGGATTCATCGACTGTGGCCGGCTGGGTGTGGCGGACCGCTATCAGGACATAGCG
TTGGCTACCCGTGATATTGCTGAAGAGCTTGGCGGCGAATGGGCTGACCGCTTCCTCGTGCTTTACGGTA
TCGCCGCTCCCGATTCGCAGCGCATCGCCTTCTATCGCCTTCTTGACGAGTTCTTCTGAGCGGGACTCTG
GGGTTCGAAATGACCGACCAAGCGACGCCCAACCTGCCATCACGAGATTTCGATTCCACCGCCGCCTTCT
ATGAAAGGTTGGGCTTCGGAATCGTTTTCCGGGACGCCGGCTGGATGATCCTCCAGCGCGGGGATCTCAT
GCTGGAGTTCTTCGCCCACCCTAGGGGGAGGCTAACTGAAACACGGAAGGAGACAATACCGGAAGGAACC
CGCGCTATGACGGCAATAAAAAGACAGAATAAAACGCACGGTGTTGGGTCGTTTGTTCATAAACGCGGGG
TTCGGTCCCAGGGCTGGCACTCTGTCGATACCCCACCGAGACCCCATTGGGGCCAATACGCCCGCGTTTC
TTCCTTTTCCCCACCCCACCCCCCAAGTTCGGGTGAAGGCCCAGGGCTCGCAGCCAACGTCGGGGCGGCA
GGCCCTGCCATAGCCTCAGGTTACTCATATATACTTTAGATTGATTTAAAACTTCATTTTTAATTTAAAA
GGATCTAGGTGAAGATCCTTTTTGATAATCTCATGACCAAAATCCCTTAACGTGAGTTTTCGTTCCACTG
AGCGTCAGACCCCGTAGAAAAGATCAAAGGATCTTCTTGAGATCCTTTTTTTCTGCGCGTAATCTGCTGC
TTGCAAACAAAAAAACCACCGCTACCAGCGGTGGTTTGTTTGCCGGATCAAGAGCTACCAACTCTTTTTC
CGAAGGTAACTGGCTTCAGCAGAGCGCAGATACCAAATACTGTCCTTCTAGTGTAGCCGTAGTTAGGCCA
CCACTTCAAGAACTCTGTAGCACCGCCTACATACCTCGCTCTGCTAATCCTGTTACCAGTGGCTGCTGCC
AGTGGCGATAAGTCGTGTCTTACCGGGTTGGACTCAAGACGATAGTTACCGGATAAGGCGCAGCGGTCGG
GCTGAACGGGGGGTTCGTGCACACAGCCCAGCTTGGAGCGAACGACCTACACCGAACTGAGATACCTACA
GCGTGAGCTATGAGAAAGCGCCACGCTTCCCGAAGGGAGAAAGGCGGACAGGTATCCGGTAAGCGGCAGG
GTCGGAACAGGAGAGCGCACGAGGGAGCTTCCAGGGGGAAACGCCTGGTATCTTTATAGTCCTGTCGGGT
TTCGCCACCTCTGACTTGAGCGTCGATTTTTGTGATGCTCGTCAGGGGGGCGGAGCCTATGGAAAAACGC
CAGCAACGCGGCCTTTTTACGGTTCCTGGCCTTTTGCTGGCCTTTTGCTCACATGTTCTTTCCTGCGTTA
TCCCCTGATTCTGTGGATAACCGTATTACCGCCATGCAT
