>Addgene plasmid #85064 | pmScarlet-H_peroxisome_C1 | addgene partial sequence | sequence record 167600 | CMV-F 5'-CGCAAATGGGCGGTAGGCGTG-3'
GTGAACCGTCAGATCCGCTAGCGCTACCGGTCGCCACCATGGTGAGCAAGGGCGAGGCAGTGATCAAGGA
GTTCATGCGGTTCAAGGTGCACATGGAGGGCTCCATGAACGGCCACGAGTTCGAGATCGAGGGCGAGGGC
GAGGGCCGCCCCTACGAGGGCACCCAGACCGCCAAGCTGAAGGTGACCAAGGGTGGCCCCCTGCCCTTCT
CCTGGGACATCCTGTCCCCTCAGTTCATGTACGGCTCCAGGGCCTTCACCAAGCACCCCGCCGACATCCC
CGACTACTATAAGCAGTCCTTCCCCGAGGGCTTCAAGTGGGAGCGCGTGATGAACTTCGAGGACGGCGGC
GCCGTGACCGTGACCCAGGACACCTCCCTGGAGGACGGCACCCTGATCTACAAGGTGAAGCTCCGCGGCA
CCAACTTCCCTCCTGACGGCCCCGTAATGCAGAAGAAGACAATGGGCTGGGAAGCGTCCACCGAGCGGTT
GTACCCCGAGGACGGCGTGCTGAAGGGCGACATTAAGCACGCCCTGCGCCTGAAGGACGGCGGCCGCTAC
CTGGCGGACTTCAAGACCACCTACAAGGCCAAGAAGCCCGTGCAGATGCCCGGCGCCTACAACGTCGACC
GCAAGTTGGACATCACCTCCCACAACGAGGACTACACCGTGGTGGAACAGTACGAACGCTCCGAGGGCCG
CCACTCCACCGGCGGCATGGACGAGCTGTACAAGTCCCGCCTCTAAGGATCCACCGGATCTAGATAACTG
ATCATAATCAGCCATACCACATTTGTAGAGGTTTTACTTGCTTTAAAAAACCTCCCACACCTCCCCCTGA
ACCTGAAACATAAAATGAATGCAATTGTTGTTGTTAACTTGTTTATTGCAGCTTATAATGGTT
