>Addgene plasmid #85064 | pmScarlet-H_peroxisome_C1 | addgene partial sequence | sequence record 167602 | SV40pA-R 5'-GAAATTTGTGATGCTATTGC-3'
CATAACAGTTAACAACAACAATTGCATTCATTTTATGTTTCAGGTTCAGGGGGAGGTGTGGGAGGTTTTT
TAAAGCAAGTAAAACCTCTACAAATGTGGTATGGCTGATTATGATCAGTTATCTAGATCCGGTGGATCCT
TAGAGGCGGGACTTGTACAGCTCGTCCATGCCGCCGGTGGAGTGGCGGCCCTCGGAGCGTTCGTACTGTT
CCACCACGGTGTAGTCCTCGTTGTGGGAGGTGATGTCCAACTTGCGGTCGACGTTGTAGGCGCCGGGCAT
CTGCACGGGCTTCTTGGCCTTGTAGGTGGTCTTGAAGTCCGCCAGGTAGCGGCCGCCGTCCTTCAGGCGC
AGGGCGTGCTTAATGTCGCCCTTCAGCACGCCGTCCTCGGGGTACAACCGCTCGGTGGACGCTTCCCAGC
CCATTGTCTTCTTCTGCATTACGGGGCCGTCAGGAGGGAAGTTGGTGCCGCGGAGCTTCACCTTGTAGAT
CAGGGTGCCG
